>Addgene plasmid #23062 | pRR-ERbeta-5Z | addgene partial sequence | sequence record 28963 | 23062 with GPDpro-F
CTACTTCTTAATTCTACTTTTATAGTTAGTCTTTTTTTTAGTTTTAAAACACCAAGAACTTAGTTTCGAC
GGATCCACTAGTTCTAGAGCGGCCGCGGTGTGTTTATCTGCAAGCCATTATACTTGCCCACGAATCTTTG
AGAACATTATAATGACCTTTGTGCCTCTTCTTGCAAGGTGTTTTCTCAGCTGTTATCTCAAGACATGGAT
ATAAAAAACTCACCATCTAGCCTTAATTCTCCTTCCTCCTACAACTGCAGTCAATCCATCTTACCCCTGG
AGCACGGCTCCATATACATACCTTCCTCCTATGTAGACAGCCACCATGAATATCCAGCCATGACATTCTA
TAGCCCTGCTGTGATGAATTACAGCATTCCCAGCAATGTCACTAACTTGGAAGGTGGGCCTGGTCGGCAG
ACCACAAGCCCAAATGTGTTGTGGCCAACACCTGGGCACCTTTCTCCTTTAGTGGTCCATCGCCAGTTAT
CACATCTGTATGCGGAACCTCAAAAGAGTCCCTGGTGTGAAGCAAGATCGCTAGAACACACCTTACCTGT
AAACAGAGAGACACTGAAAAGGAAGGTTAGTGGGAACCGTTGCGCCAGCCCTGTTACTGGTCCAGGTTCA
AAGAGGGATGCTCA
