[The description below was written by a language model from this plasmid's Addgene catalogue record.]
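Description:
pRR-ERbeta-5Z is a yeast expression plasmid built on the pRW95-3 backbone (about 8.7 kb without insert). It carries human estrogen receptor beta (ESR2) as an insert of roughly 3 kb. The insert, derived from a commercially obtained cDNA, was placed into a SnaBI site by restriction cloning, and the site was destroyed at both junctions. In yeast the plasmid is selected through the TRP1 auxotrophic marker, which complements tryptophan auxotrophy in trp1 host strains. In E. coli it is maintained as a high-copy plasmid under ampicillin selection. The record does not state which yeast replication origin or centromere element is present, and no feature table is provided to confirm individual parts.

The promoter driving the receptor is not listed explicitly. The recommended 5′ sequencing primer anneals in the GPD promoter, which suggests that ERbeta lies downstream of this strong constitutive yeast promoter. The associated publication describes a series of single plasmids that each carry both a human steroid hormone receptor and a reporter gene for yeast signaling assays. This construct is therefore presumably the ERbeta member of that series, with the receptor and a hormone-responsive reporter on one molecule. The "5Z" in the name may refer to the reporter cassette (possibly response elements driving lacZ), but the record does not describe the reporter or its response elements, so this remains an inference.

In such a system, ligand-activated receptor expressed in yeast drives reporter output. This gives a simple cell-based readout for estrogenic compounds or for receptor function without co-transforming separate receptor and reporter plasmids.
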