Addgene plasmid #23062: pRR-ERbeta-5Z
Depositing lab: Charles Miller. Depositing organization: Tulane University. Publication: Single plasmids expressing human steroid hormone receptors and a reporter gene for use in yeast signaling assays. Miller CA 3rd, Tan X, Wilson M, Bhattacharyya S, Ludwig S. Plasmid. 2010 Mar;63(2):73-8. doi: 10.1016/j.plasmid.2009.11.003. Epub 2009 Dec 3. PubMed 19962400.
Backbone
  Vector backbone: pRW95-3
  Backbone manufacturer: PMID: 8800671
  Backbone size w/o insert (bp): 8700
  Vector type: Yeast Expression
  Selectable markers: TRP1
Growth in bacteria
  Bacterial resistance: Ampicillin, 100 μg/mL
  Growth temperature: 37°C
  Growth strain: DH5alpha
  Copy number: High Copy
Gene/Insert
  Gene/Insert name: ERbeta (alt name: estrogen receptor beta)
  Species: H. sapiens (human)
  Insert size (bp): 3000
  Entrez Gene: ESR2 (a.k.a. ER-BETA, ESR-BETA, ESRB, ESTRB, Erb, NR3A2, ODG8)
  Cloning method: Restriction Enzyme; 5′ cloning site SnaBI (destroyed during cloning); 3′ cloning site SnaBI (destroyed during cloning)
  Sequencing primers: 5′ GPDpro-F
Resource information
  A portion of this plasmid was derived from a plasmid made by: The cDNA used to create this plasmid was obtained from Origene (SC119216)
Terms and licenses: Academic/Nonprofit Terms; Industry Terms: Not Available to Industry
How to cite: pRR-ERbeta-5Z was a gift from Charles Miller (Addgene plasmid # 23062 ; http://n2t.net/addgene:23062 ; RRID:Addgene_23062)
